LOCUS       Exported 8052 bp ds-DNA circular SYN 12-MAY-2021
DEFINITION  MAC-tagged gene expression.
ACCESSION   .
VERSION     .
KEYWORDS    MAC_C_CH60
SOURCE      synthetic DNA construct
  ORGANISM  synthetic DNA construct
REFERENCE   1 (bases 1 to 8052)
  AUTHORS   Liu X, Salokas K, Tamene F, Jiu Y, Weldatsadik RG, Ohman T,
            Varjosalo M
  TITLE     An AP-MS- and BioID-compatible MAC-tag enables comprehensive mapping
            of protein interactions and subcellular localizations.
  JOURNAL   Nat Commun. 2018 Mar 22;9(1):1188. doi: 10.1038/s41467-018-03523-2.
  PUBMED    29568061
REFERENCE   2 (bases 1 to 8052)
  AUTHORS   .
  TITLE     Direct Submission
  JOURNAL   Exported May 12, 2021 from SnapGene Server 1.1.58
            http://www.snapgene.com
FEATURES             Location/Qualifiers
     source          1..8052
                     /organism="synthetic DNA construct"
                     /mol_type="other DNA"
     enhancer        32..411
                     /label=CMV enhancer
                     /note="human cytomegalovirus immediate early enhancer"
     promoter        412..615
                     /label=CMV promoter
                     /note="human cytomegalovirus (CMV) immediate early
                     promoter"
     primer_bind     566..586
                     /label=CMV-F
                     /note="Human CMV immediate early promoter, forward primer"
     protein_bind    617..635
                     /gene="tetO"
                     /label=tet operator
                     /bound_moiety="tetracycline repressor TetR"
                     /note="bacterial operator O2 for the tetR and tetA genes"
     protein_bind    638..656
                     /gene="tetO"
                     /label=tet operator
                     /bound_moiety="tetracycline repressor TetR"
                     /note="bacterial operator O2 for the tetR and tetA genes"
     primer_bind     666..690
                     /label=LNCX
                     /note="Human CMV promoter, forward primer"
     protein_bind    833..857
                     /gene="mutant version of attB"
                     /label=attB1
                     /bound_moiety="BP Clonase(TM)"
                     /note="recombination site for the Gateway(R) BP reaction"
     protein_bind    complement(2586..2610)
                     /gene="mutant version of attB"
                     /label=attB2
                     /bound_moiety="BP Clonase(TM)"
                     /note="recombination site for the Gateway(R) BP reaction"
     CDS             2657..2680
                     /codon_start=1
                     /product="peptide that binds Strep-Tactin(R), an engineered
                     form of streptavidin"
                     /label=Strep-Tag II
                     /translation="WSHPQFEK"
     CDS             2717..2740
                     /codon_start=1
                     /product="peptide that binds Strep-Tactin(R), an engineered
                     form of streptavidin"
                     /label=Strep-Tag II
                     /translation="WSHPQFEK"
     CDS             2771..2797
                     /codon_start=1
                     /product="HA (human influenza hemagglutinin) epitope tag"
                     /label=HA
                     /translation="YPYDVPDYA"
     CDS             2798..3757
                     /codon_start=1
                     /product="promiscuous R118G mutant of the E. coli biotin
                     protein ligase (Cronan, 2005)"
                     /label=BirA(R118G)
                     /note="also known as BirA* or BioID"
                     /translation="KDNTVPLKLIALLANGEFHSGEQLGETLGMSRAAINKHIQTLRDW
                     GVDVFTVPGKGYSLPEPIQLLNAKQILGQLDGGSVAVLPVIDSTNQYLLDRIGELKSGD
                     ACIAEYQQAGRGGRGRKWFSPFGANLYLSMFWRLEQGPAAAIGLSLVIGIVMAEVLRKL
                     GADKVRVKWPNDLYLQDRKLAGILVELTGKTGDAAQIVIGAGINMAMRRVEESVVNQGW
                     ITLQEAGINLDRNTLAAMLIRELRAALELFEQEGLAPYLSRWEKLDNFINRPVKLIIGD
                     KEIFGISRGIDKQGALLLEQDGIIKPWMGGEISLRSAEK"
     primer_bind     complement(3801..3818)
                     /label=BGH-rev
                     /note="Bovine growth hormone terminator, reverse primer.
                     Also called BGH reverse"
     polyA_signal    3807..4031
                     /label=bGH poly(A) signal
                     /note="bovine growth hormone polyadenylation signal"
     primer_bind     complement(4164..4183)
                     /label=F1ori-R
                     /note="F1 origin, reverse primer"
     protein_bind    4315..4362
                     /label=FRT
                     /bound_moiety="FLP recombinase from the Saccharomyces
                     cerevisiae 2u plasmid"
                     /note="FLP-mediated recombination occurs in the 8-bp core
                     sequence TCTAGAAA (Turan and Bode, 2011)."
     CDS             4370..5392
                     /codon_start=1
                     /gene="aph(4)-Ia"
                     /product="aminoglycoside phosphotransferase from E. coli"
                     /label=HygR
                     /note="confers resistance to hygromycin"
                     /translation="KKPELTATSVEKFLIEKFDSVSDLMQLSEGEESRAFSFDVGGRGY
                     VLRVNSCADGFYKDRYVYRHFASAALPIPEVLDIGEFSESLTYCISRRAQGVTLQDLPE
                     TELPAVLQPVAEAMDAIAAADLSQTSGFGPFGPQGIGQYTTWRDFICAIADPHVYHWQT
                     VMDDTVSASVAQALDELMLWAEDCPEVRHLVHADFGSNNVLTDNGRITAVIDWSEAMFG
                     DSQYEVANIFFWRPWLACMEQQTRYFERRHPELAGSPRLRAYMLRIGLDQLYQSLVDGN
                     FDDAAWAQGRCDAIVRSGAGTVGRTQIARRSAAVWTDGCVEVLADSGNRRPSTRPRAKE
                     "
     polyA_signal    5522..5643
                     /label=SV40 poly(A) signal
                     /note="SV40 polyadenylation signal"
     primer_bind     complement(5559..5578)
                     /label=SV40pA-R
                     /note="SV40 polyA, reverse primer"
     primer_bind     5613..5632
                     /label=EBV-rev
                     /note="SV40 polyA terminator, reverse primer"
     primer_bind     complement(5692..5708)
                     /label=M13 rev
                     /note="common sequencing primer, one of multiple similar
                     variants"
     primer_bind     complement(5692..5708)
                     /label=M13 Reverse
                     /note="In lacZ gene. Also called M13-rev"
     primer_bind     complement(5705..5727)
                     /label=M13/pUC Reverse
                     /note="In lacZ gene"
     protein_bind    5716..5732
                     /label=lac operator
                     /bound_moiety="lac repressor encoded by lacI"
                     /note="The lac repressor binds to the lac operator to
                     inhibit transcription in E. coli. This inhibition can be
                     relieved by adding lactose or
                     isopropyl-beta-D-thiogalactopyranoside (IPTG)."
     promoter        complement(5740..5770)
                     /label=lac promoter
                     /note="promoter for the E. coli lac operon"
     protein_bind    5785..5806
                     /label=CAP binding site
                     /bound_moiety="E. coli catabolite activator protein"
                     /note="CAP binding activates transcription in the presence
                     of cAMP."
     primer_bind     complement(5923..5940)
                     /label=L4440
                     /note="L4440 vector, forward primer"
     rep_origin      complement(6094..6682)
                     /direction=LEFT
                     /label=ori
                     /note="high-copy-number ColE1/pMB1/pBR322/pUC origin of
                     replication"
     primer_bind     complement(6174..6193)
                     /label=pBR322ori-F
                     /note="pBR322 origin, forward primer"
     CDS             complement(6853..7713)
                     /codon_start=1
                     /gene="bla"
                     /product="beta-lactamase"
                     /label=AmpR
                     /note="confers resistance to ampicillin, carbenicillin, and
                     related antibiotics"
                     /translation="MSIQHFRVALIPFFAAFCLPVFAHPETLVKVKDAEDQLGARVGYI
                     ELDLNSGKILESFRPEERFPMMSTFKVLLCGAVLSRIDAGQEQLGRRIHYSQNDLVEYS
                     PVTEKHLTDGMTVRELCSAAITMSDNTAANLLLTTIGGPKELTAFLHNMGDHVTRLDRW
                     EPELNEAIPNDERDTTMPVAMATTLRKLLTGELLTLASRQQLIDWMEADKVAGPLLRSA
                     LPAGWFIADKSGAGERGSRGIIAALGPDGKPSRIVVIYTTGSQATMDERNRQIAEIGAS
                     LIKHW"
     primer_bind     7476..7495
                     /label=Amp-R
                     /note="Ampicillin resistance gene, reverse primer"
     promoter        complement(7714..7818)
                     /gene="bla"
                     /label=AmpR promoter
     primer_bind     complement(7893..7912)
                     /label=pRS-marker
                     /note="pRS vectors, use to sequence yeast selectable
                     marker"
ORIGIN
        1 cttcgcgatg tacgggccag atatacgcgt tgacattgat tattgactag ttattaatag
       61 taatcaatta cggggtcatt agttcatagc ccatatatgg agttccgcgt tacataactt
      121 acggtaaatg gcccgcctgg ctgaccgccc aacgaccccc gcccattgac gtcaataatg
      181 acgtatgttc ccatagtaac gccaataggg actttccatt gacgtcaatg ggtggagtat
      241 ttacggtaaa ctgcccactt ggcagtacat caagtgtatc atatgccaag tacgccccct
      301 attgacgtca atgacggtaa atggcccgcc tggcattatg cccagtacat gaccttatgg
      361 gactttccta cttggcagta catctacgta ttagtcatcg ctattaccat ggtgatgcgg
      421 ttttggcagt acatcaatgg gcgtggatag cggtttgact cacggggatt tccaagtctc
      481 caccccattg acgtcaatgg gagtttgttt tggcaccaaa atcaacggga ctttccaaaa
      541 tgtcgtaaca actccgcccc attgacgcaa atgggcggta ggcgtgtacg gtgggaggtc
      601 tatataagca gagctctccc tatcagtgat agagatctcc ctatcagtga tagagatcgt
      661 cgacgagctc gtttagtgaa ccgtcagatc gcctggagac gccatccacg ctgttttgac
      721 ctccatagaa gacaccggga ccgatccagc ctccggactc tagcgtttaa acttaagctt
      781 ggtaccgagc tcggatccac tagtccagtg tggtggaatt ctgcagatat caacaagttt
      841 gtacaaaaaa gcaggctcca ccatgcttcg gttacccaca gtctttcggc agatgagacc
      901 ggtgtccagg gtactggctc ctcatctcac ccgggcttat gccaaagatg taaaatttgg
      961 tgcagatgcc cgagccttaa tgcttcaagg tgtagacctt ttagccgatg ctgtggccgt
     1021 tacaatgggg ccaaagggaa gaacagtgat tattgagcag agttggggaa gtcccaaagt
     1081 aacaaaagat ggtgtgactg ttgcaaagtc aattgactta aaagataaat acaagaacat
     1141 tggagctaaa cttgttcaag atgttgccaa taacacaaat gaagaagctg gggatggcac
     1201 taccactgct actgtactgg cacgctctat agccaaggaa ggcttcgaga agattagcaa
     1261 aggtgctaat ccagtggaaa tcaggagagg tgtgatgtta gctgttgatg ctgtaattgc
     1321 tgaacttaaa aagcagtcta aacctgtgac cacccctgaa gaaattgcac aggttgctac
     1381 gatttctgca aacggagaca aagaaattgg caatatcatc tctgatgcaa tgaaaaaagt
     1441 tggaagaaag ggtgtcatca cagtaaagga tggaaaaaca ctgaatgatg aattagaaat
     1501 tattgaaggc atgaagtttg atcgaggcta tatttctcca tactttatta atacatcaaa
     1561 aggtcagaaa tgtgaattcc aggatgccta tgttctgttg agtgaaaaga aaatttctag
     1621 tatccagtcc attgtacctg ctcttgaaat tgccaatgct caccgtaagc ctttggtcat
     1681 aatcgctgaa gatgttgatg gagaagctct aagtacactc gtcttgaata ggctaaaggt
     1741 tggtcttcag gttgtggcag tcaaggctcc agggtttggt gacaatagaa agaaccagct
     1801 taaagatatg gctattgcta ctggtggtgc agtgtttgga gaagagggat tgaccctgaa
     1861 tcttgaagac gttcagcctc atgacttagg aaaagttgga gaggtcattg tgaccaaaga
     1921 cgatgccatg ctcttaaaag gaaaaggtga caaggctcaa attgaaaaac gtattcaaga
     1981 aatcattgag cagttagatg tcacaactag tgaatatgaa aaggaaaaac tgaatgaacg
     2041 gcttgcaaaa ctttcagatg gagtggctgt gctgaaggtt ggtgggacaa gtgatgttga
     2101 agtgaatgaa aagaaagaca gagttacaga tgcccttaat gctacaagag ctgctgttga
     2161 agaaggcatt gttttgggag ggggttgtgc cctccttcga tgcattccag ccttggactc
     2221 attgactcca gctaatgaag atcaaaaaat tggtatagaa attattaaaa gaacactcaa
     2281 aattccagca atgaccattg ctaagaatgc aggtgttgaa ggatctttga tagttgagaa
     2341 aattatgcaa agttcctcag aagttggtta tgatgctatg gctggagatt ttgtgaatat
     2401 ggtggaaaaa ggaatcattg acccaacaaa ggttgtgaga actgctttat tggatgctgc
     2461 tggtgtggcc tctctgttaa ctacagcaga agttgtagtc acagaaattc ctaaagaaga
     2521 gaaggaccct ggaatgggtg caatgggtgg aatgggaggt ggtatgggag gtggcatgtt
     2581 cttggaccca gctttcttgt acaaagtggt tgatatcaag gccgccgaca tcaccagcct
     2641 gtacaagaaa gtggggtgga gccatcccca gttcgagaag ggcggaggat ctggcggcgg
     2701 aagcggcgga ggaagctggt cccaccctca gtttgagaaa ggcaccgagc tgggcagcac
     2761 catggccagc tacccctacg acgtgcccga ctacgccaag gacaacaccg tgcccctgaa
     2821 gctgatcgcc ctgctggcca acggcgagtt ccactctggc gagcagctgg gcgagacact
     2881 gggcatgagc agagccgcca tcaacaagca catccagacc ctgcgggact ggggcgtgga
     2941 cgtgttcaca gtgcccggca agggctacag cctgcccgag cccatccagc tgctgaacgc
     3001 caagcagatc ctgggccagc tggatggcgg atctgtggcc gtgctgcccg tgatcgacag
     3061 caccaaccag tatctgctcg accggatcgg cgagctgaag tccggcgacg cctgtatcgc
     3121 cgagtaccag caggccggca gaggcggcag gggcagaaag tggttcagcc ccttcggcgc
     3181 caacctgtac ctgagcatgt tctggagact ggaacagggc ccagccgccg ctattggcct
     3241 gagcctggtc atcggcatcg tgatggccga ggtgctgcgg aagctgggcg ccgacaaagt
     3301 gcgcgtgaag tggcccaacg acctgtatct gcaggaccgg aagctggccg gcatcctggt
     3361 ggaactgacc ggcaaaacag gcgacgccgc ccagatcgtg atcggcgctg gcatcaacat
     3421 ggccatgcgg cgggtggaag agagcgtggt caaccagggc tggatcaccc tgcaggaagc
     3481 cggcatcaac ctggaccgga acaccctggc cgccatgctg atcagagagc tgagagccgc
     3541 cctggaactg ttcgagcagg aaggcctggc cccctacctg agcagatggg agaagctgga
     3601 caacttcatc aaccggcccg tgaaactgat catcggcgac aaagagatct tcggcatcag
     3661 ccggggcatc gacaagcagg gggccctgct cctggaacag gacggcatca tcaagccctg
     3721 gatgggcggc gagatcagcc tgcggagcgc cgagaagtga tgactcgagt ctagagggcc
     3781 cgtttaaacc cgctgatcag cctcgactgt gccttctagt tgccagccat ctgttgtttg
     3841 cccctccccc gtgccttcct tgaccctgga aggtgccact cccactgtcc tttcctaata
     3901 aaatgaggaa attgcatcgc attgtctgag taggtgtcat tctattctgg ggggtggggt
     3961 ggggcaggac agcaaggggg aggattggga agacaatagc aggcatgctg gggatgcggt
     4021 gggctctatg gcttctgagg cggaaagaac cagctggggc tctagggggt atccccnnnn
     4081 nnnnnnnnnn nnnnnnnnnn nnnnnnnnnn nnnnnnnnnn nnnnnnnnnn nnnnnnnnnn
     4141 nnnnnnnnnn nnnnnnnnnn nnnnnnnnnn nnnnnnnnnn nnnnnnnnnn nnnnnnnnnn
     4201 cnnnnnnnnn nnnnnnnnnn nnnnnnnnnn nnnnnnnnnn nnnnnnnnnn nnnnnnnnnn
     4261 nnnnnnnnnn nnnnnnnnnn nnnnnnnnnn nnagggtgat ggttcacgta cctagaagtt
     4321 cctattccga agttcctatt ctctagaaag tataggaact tccttggcca aaaagcctga
     4381 actcaccgcg acgtctgtcg agaagtttct gatcgaaaag ttcgacagcg tctccgacct
     4441 gatgcagctc tcggagggcg aagaatctcg tgctttcagc ttcgatgtag gagggcgtgg
     4501 atatgtcctg cgggtaaata gctgcgccga tggtttctac aaagatcgtt atgtttatcg
     4561 gcactttgca tcggccgcgc tcccgattcc ggaagtgctt gacattgggg aattcagcga
     4621 gagcctgacc tattgcatct cccgccgtgc acagggtgtc acgttgcaag acctgcctga
     4681 aaccgaactg cccgctgttc tgcagccggt cgcggaggcc atggatgcga tcgctgcggc
     4741 cgatcttagc cagacgagcg ggttcggccc attcggaccg caaggaatcg gtcaatacac
     4801 tacatggcgt gatttcatat gcgcgattgc tgatccccat gtgtatcact ggcaaactgt
     4861 gatggacgac accgtcagtg cgtccgtcgc gcaggctctc gatgagctga tgctttgggc
     4921 cgaggactgc cccgaagtcc ggcacctcgt gcacgcggat ttcggctcca acaatgtcct
     4981 gacggacaat ggccgcataa cagcggtcat tgactggagc gaggcgatgt tcggggattc
     5041 ccaatacgag gtcgccaaca tcttcttctg gaggccgtgg ttggcttgta tggagcagca
     5101 gacgcgctac ttcgagcgga ggcatccgga gcttgcagga tcgccgcggc tccgggcgta
     5161 tatgctccgc attggtcttg accaactcta tcagagcttg gttgacggca atttcgatga
     5221 tgcagcttgg gcgcagggtc gatgcgacgc aatcgtccga tccggagccg ggactgtcgg
     5281 gcgtacacaa atcgcccgca gaagcgcggc cgtctggacc gatggctgtg tagaagtact
     5341 cgccgatagt ggaaaccgac gccccagcac tcgtccgagg gcaaaggaat agcacgtact
     5401 acgagatttc gattccaccg ccgccttcta tgaaaggttg ggcttcggaa tcgttttccg
     5461 ggacgccggc tggatgatcc tccagcgcgg ggatctcatg ctggagttct tcgcccaccc
     5521 caacttgttt attgcagctt ataatggtta caaataaagc aatagcatca caaatttcac
     5581 aaataaagca tttttttcac tgcattctag ttgtggtttg tccaaactca tcaatgtatc
     5641 ttatcatgtc tgtataccgt cgacctctag ctagagcttg gcgtaatcat ggtcatagct
     5701 gtttcctgtg tgaaattgtt atccgctcac aattccacac aacatacgag ccggaagcat
     5761 aaagtgtaaa gcctggggtg cctaatgagt gagctaactc acattaattg cgttgcgctc
     5821 actgcccgct ttccagtcgg gaaacctgtc gtgccagctg cattaatgaa tcggccaacg
     5881 cgcggggaga ggcggtttgc gtattgggcg ctcttccgct tcctcgctca ctgactcgct
     5941 gcgctcggtc gttcggctgc ggcgagcggt atcagctcac tcaaaggcgg taatacggtt
     6001 atccacagaa tcaggggata acgcaggaaa gaacatgtga gcaaaaggcc agcaaaaggc
     6061 caggaaccgt aaaaaggccg cgttgctggc gtttttccat aggctccgcc cccctgacga
     6121 gcatcacaaa aatcgacgct caagtcagag gtggcgaaac ccgacaggac tataaagata
     6181 ccaggcgttt ccccctggaa gctccctcgt gcgctctcct gttccgaccc tgccgcttac
     6241 cggatacctg tccgcctttc tcccttcggg aagcgtggcg ctttctcata gctcacgctg
     6301 taggtatctc agttcggtgt aggtcgttcg ctccaagctg ggctgtgtgc acgaaccccc
     6361 cgttcagccc gaccgctgcg ccttatccgg taactatcgt cttgagtcca acccggtaag
     6421 acacgactta tcgccactgg cagcagccac tggtaacagg attagcagag cgaggtatgt
     6481 aggcggtgct acagagttct tgaagtggtg gcctaactac ggctacacta gaagaacagt
     6541 atttggtatc tgcgctctgc tgaagccagt taccttcgga aaaagagttg gtagctcttg
     6601 atccggcaaa caaaccaccg ctggtagcgg tggttttttt gtttgcaagc agcagattac
     6661 gcgcagaaaa aaaggatctc aagaagatcc tttgatcttt tctacggggt ctgacgctca
     6721 gtggaacgaa aactcacgtt aagggatttt ggtcatgaga ttatcaaaaa ggatcttcac
     6781 ctagatcctt ttaaattaaa aatgaagttt taaatcaatc taaagtatat atgagtaaac
     6841 ttggtctgac agttaccaat gcttaatcag tgaggcacct atctcagcga tctgtctatt
     6901 tcgttcatcc atagttgcct gactccccgt cgtgtagata actacgatac gggagggctt
     6961 accatctggc cccagtgctg caatgatacc gcgagaccca cgctcaccgg ctccagattt
     7021 atcagcaata aaccagccag ccggaagggc cgagcgcaga agtggtcctg caactttatc
     7081 cgcctccatc cagtctatta attgttgccg ggaagctaga gtaagtagtt cgccagttaa
     7141 tagtttgcgc aacgttgttg ccattgctac aggcatcgtg gtgtcacgct cgtcgtttgg
     7201 tatggcttca ttcagctccg gttcccaacg atcaaggcga gttacatgat cccccatgtt
     7261 gtgcaaaaaa gcggttagct ccttcggtcc tccgatcgtt gtcagaagta agttggccgc
     7321 agtgttatca ctcatggtta tggcagcact gcataattct cttactgtca tgccatccgt
     7381 aagatgcttt tctgtgactg gtgagtactc aaccaagtca ttctgagaat agtgtatgcg
     7441 gcgaccgagt tgctcttgcc cggcgtcaat acgggataat accgcgccac atagcagaac
     7501 tttaaaagtg ctcatcattg gaaaacgttc ttcggggcga aaactctcaa ggatcttacc
     7561 gctgttgaga tccagttcga tgtaacccac tcgtgcaccc aactgatctt cagcatcttt
     7621 tactttcacc agcgtttctg ggtgagcaaa aacaggaagg caaaatgccg caaaaaaggg
     7681 aataagggcg acacggaaat gttgaatact catactcttc ctttttcaat attattgaag
     7741 catttatcag ggttattgtc tcatgagcgg atacatattt gaatgtattt agaaaaataa
     7801 acaaataggg gttccgcgca catttccccg aaaagtgcca cctgacgtcg acggatcggg
     7861 agatctcccg atcccctatg gtgcactctc agtacaatct gctctgatgc cgcatagtta
     7921 agccagtatc tgctccctgc ttgtgtgttg gaggtcgctg agtagtgcgc gagcaaaatt
     7981 taagctacaa caaggcaagg cttgaccgac aattgcatga agaatctgct tagggttagg
     8041 cgttttgcgc tg
//
