[The description below was written by a language model from this plasmid's Addgene catalogue record and the feature table of its GenBank file.]
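Description:
MAC_C_CH60 is an 8,052 bp mammalian expression plasmid that produces human HSPD1 (CH60, the mitochondrial chaperonin HSP60) fused at its C-terminus to the MAC-tag. It was made by Gateway recombination of an hORFeome collection clone into the MAC-tag-C destination backbone. The open reading frame therefore sits between attB1 and attB2 sites, although the insert itself is not annotated as a separate feature in the table. In E. coli the plasmid replicates from a high-copy ColE1/pUC-type origin and is selected with ampicillin through the bla gene.

Expression is driven by the CMV immediate early enhancer and promoter, followed by two tet operator sites. In cells that express the Tet repressor, transcription stays off until tetracycline or doxycycline is added. Downstream of attB2 the reading frame continues into two Strep-Tag II copies, an HA epitope and BirA(R118G), the promiscuous biotin ligase used for BioID. A bovine growth hormone polyadenylation signal terminates the transcript.

The tag combination lets one construct serve several purposes. Strep-Tactin affinity purification captures stable complexes, proximity-dependent biotinylation labels nearby and transient partners, and the HA epitope allows detection or imaging.

An FRT site lies immediately upstream of a hygromycin resistance coding sequence that has an SV40 poly(A) signal but no annotated promoter of its own. This layout is typical of FLP-mediated integration systems, in which recombination into a genomic FRT site places the marker behind a resident promoter and allows selection of isogenic stable lines. The record does not name a host cell line. The construct is intended for mapping the protein interactions and subcellular localization of HSPD1 by mass spectrometry.
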