Addgene plasmid #111662: MAC_C_CH60
Purpose: MAC-tagged gene expression
Depositing lab: Markku Varjosalo. Depositing organization: University of Helsinki, Institute of Biotechnology. Publication: An AP-MS- and BioID-compatible MAC-tag enables comprehensive mapping of protein interactions and subcellular localizations. Liu X, Salokas K, Tamene F, Jiu Y, Weldatsadik RG, Ohman T, Varjosalo M. Nat Commun. 2018 Mar 22;9(1):1188. doi: 10.1038/s41467-018-03523-2. PubMed 29568061.
Backbone
  Vector backbone: MAC-tag-C
  Backbone manufacturer: Markku Varjosalo, Addgene plasmid #108077
  Vector type: Mammalian Expression
Growth in bacteria
  Bacterial resistance: Ampicillin, 100 μg/mL
  Growth temperature: 37°C
  Growth strain: DH5alpha
  Copy number: High Copy
Gene/Insert
  Gene/Insert name: CH60 (alt name: HSPD1)
  Species: H. sapiens (human)
  Entrez Gene: HSPD1 (a.k.a. CPN60, GROEL, HLD4, HSP-60, HSP60, HSP65, HuCHA60, SPG13)
  Cloning method: Gateway Cloning
Terms and licenses: Academic/Nonprofit Terms; Industry Terms: Not Available to Industry
Depositor comments: CCSB-DFCI hORFeome collection(11077_A04)
How to cite: MAC_C_CH60 was a gift from Markku Varjosalo (Addgene plasmid # 111662 ; http://n2t.net/addgene:111662 ; RRID:Addgene_111662)
